Addgene plasmid #174456: pFX-iRFP-Rab5
Purpose: Express iRFP with early endosome-targeting sequence in mammalian cells
Depositing lab: Yusuke Ohba. Depositing organization: Hokkaido University. Publication: Folding Latency of Fluorescent Proteins Affects the Mitochondrial Localization of Fusion Proteins. Kashiwagi S, Fujioka Y, Satoh AO, Yoshida A, Fujioka M, Nepal P, Tsuzuki A, Aoki O, Paudel S, Sasajima H, Ohba Y. Cell Struct Funct. 2019 Dec 26;44(2):183-194. doi: 10.1247/csf.19028. Epub 2019 Nov 15. PubMed 31735740.
Backbone
  Vector backbone: pFX
  Backbone size w/o insert (bp): 4000
  Total vector size (bp): 5600
  Vector type: Mammalian Expression
  Selectable markers: Neomycin (select with G418)
Growth in bacteria
  Bacterial resistance: Kanamycin, 50 μg/mL
  Growth temperature: 37°C
  Growth strain: DH5alpha
  Copy number: High Copy
Gene/Insert
  Gene/Insert name: iRFP with early endosome-targeting sequence
  Insert size (bp): 1600
  Promoter: CMV
  Tag / fusion protein: small GTPase (Rab5) (C terminal on insert)
  Cloning method: Restriction Enzyme; 5′ cloning site EcoRI (not destroyed); 3′ cloning site NotI (not destroyed)
  Sequencing primers: 5′ none; 3′ none
Terms and licenses: Academic/Nonprofit Terms; Industry Terms: Not Available to Industry
How to cite: pFX-iRFP-Rab5 was a gift from Yusuke Ohba (Addgene plasmid # 174456 ; http://n2t.net/addgene:174456 ; RRID:Addgene_174456)
