[The description below was written by a language model from this plasmid's Addgene catalogue record and pLannotate feature annotations shown in this document.]
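Description:
pFX-iRFP-Rab5 is a mammalian expression plasmid of about 5.6 kb, built on the pFX backbone, that produces the near-infrared fluorescent protein iRFP targeted to early endosomes. It is maintained in E. coli as a high-copy plasmid through a ColE1/pUC-type origin and also carries an f1 phage origin. A single NeoR/KanR gene (Tn5 aminoglycoside phosphotransferase) serves both hosts. A bacterial bla-type promoter placed just upstream of an SV40 enhancer/early promoter drives it, giving kanamycin resistance in bacteria and G418 resistance in mammalian cells, and an HSV TK polyadenylation signal terminates the transcript. The short ble, bGH poly(A) and SV40 large T antigen fragments picked up by the annotation appear to be backbone remnants rather than functional parts.

The expression cassette uses the human CMV immediate-early enhancer and promoter and ends with an SV40 poly(A) signal. The roughly 1.6 kb insert, cloned between EcoRI and NotI sites that are both retained, consists of the iRFP713 coding sequence followed by Rab5a after a short gap, consistent with a linker. The Rab5a sequence is annotated as best matching the mouse protein. Rab5 therefore sits at the C terminus of the fluorescent protein. As a small GTPase that associates with early endosomal membranes, it acts here as the targeting sequence that brings iRFP to that compartment. iRFP713 derives from a Rhodopseudomonas palustris protein and needs biliverdin as a cofactor to fluoresce.

The construct is used to mark early endosomes in the near-infrared channel in transfected mammalian cells. It was deposited with a study of how the folding behaviour of fluorescent proteins affects the localization of organelle-targeted fusion proteins.
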