Features (pLannotate 1.2.2; 14 found; start..end, strand, type, name):
     61..364     +  enhancer       CMV enhancer: human cytomegalovirus immediate early enhancer
    365..568     +  promoter       CMV promoter: human cytomegalovirus (CMV) immediate early promoter
    627..1574    +  CDS            iRFP713: iRFP713 is a basic (constitutively fluorescent) near ir fluorescent protein published in 2011, derived from Rhodopseudomonas palustris. It has low acid sensitivity. It requires the cofactor biliverdin for fluorescence.
   1602..2246    +  CDS            Rab5a: RAB5A_MOUSE - Also known as nnyRab5a. Experimental evidence at protein level: Swiss-Prot protein existence level 1. Small GTPase which cycles between active GTP-bound and inactive GDP-bound states. In its active state, binds to a variety of effector proteins to regulate cellular responses such as of intracellular membrane trafficking, from the formation of transport vesicles to their fusion with membranes. Active GTP-bound form is able to recruit to membranes different sets of downstream effectors directly responsible for vesicle formation, movement, tethering and fusion. RAB5A is required for
   2291..2375    +  CDS            large T antigen (fragment): large T antigen from SV40 (simian virus 40)
   2398..2519    +  polyA_signal   SV40 poly(A) signal: SV40 polyadenylation signal
   2553..2981    -  rep_origin     f1 ori (sequence partly withheld): f1 bacteriophage origin of replication; arrow indicates direction of (+) strand synthesis
   3008..3112    +  promoter       AmpR promoter: bla
   3114..3471    +  promoter       SV40 promoter: SV40 enhancer and early promoter
   3506..4300    +  CDS            NeoR/KanR: aminoglycoside phosphotransferase from Tn5; aph(3')-II (or nptII); confers resistance to neomycin, kanamycin, and G418 (Geneticin®)
   4321..4473    +  CDS            ble (fragment): BLE_KLEPN - Experimental evidence at protein level: Swiss-Prot protein existence level 1. Binding protein with a strong affinity to the bleomycin family of antibiotics. Binds to CL990; an antimitotic-antibiotic compound. From Klebsiella pneumoniae.
   4532..4579    +  polyA_signal   HSV TK poly(A) signal: herpes simplex virus thymidine kinase polyadenylation signal (Cole and Stacy, 1985)
   4670..4686    -  polyA_signal   bGH poly(A) signal (fragment): bovine growth hormone polyadenylation signal
   4908..5496    +  rep_origin     ori: high-copy-number ColE1/pMB1/pBR322/pUC origin of replication
>Addgene plasmid #174456 | pFX-iRFP-Rab5 | addgene full sequence | sequence record 354691 | Addgene NGS Result
TAGTTATTAATAGTAATCAATTACGGGGTCATTAGTTCATAGCCCATATATGGAGTTCCGCGTTACATAA
CTTACGGTAAATGGCCCGCCTGGCTGACCGCCCAACGACCCCCGCCCATTGACGTCAATAATGACGTATG
TTCCCATAGTAACGCCAATAGGGACTTTCCATTGACGTCAATGGGTGGAGTATTTACGGTAAACTGCCCA
CTTGGCAGTACATCAAGTGTATCATATGCCAAGTACGCCCCCTATTGACGTCAATGACGGTAAATGGCCC
GCCTGGCATTATGCCCAGTACATGACCTTATGGGACTTTCCTACTTGGCAGTACATCTACGTATTAGTCA
TCGCTATTACCATGGTGATGCGGTTTTGGCAGTACATCAATGGGCGTGGATAGCGGTTTGACTCACGGGG
ATTTCCAAGTCTCCACCCCATTGACGTCAATGGGAGTTTGTTTTGGCACCAAAATCAACGGGACTTTCCA
AAATGTCGTAACAACTCCGCCCCATTGACGCAAATGGGCGGTAGGCGTGTACGGTGGGAGGTCTATATAA
GCAGAGCTGGTTTAGTGAACCGTCAGATCCGCTAGCGCTACCGGTTCTAGAAGTACTGAATTCACCATGG
CCGAAGGGAGCGTGGCAAGACAGCCCGATCTGCTGACATGCGACGACGAACCAATCCACATTCCAGGAGC
TATCCAGCCTCATGGACTGCTGCTGGCTCTGGCCGCTGACATGACTATCGTGGCAGGCTCTGATAACCTG
CCAGAGCTGACCGGGCTGGCTATCGGAGCACTGATTGGCCGGTCCGCAGCCGACGTGTTCGATTCTGAGA
CTCACAATAGACTGACCATCGCCCTGGCTGAACCTGGGGCTGCAGTGGGAGCCCCAATTACCGTCGGCTT
CACAATGCGAAAGGACGCTGGCTTTATCGGGTCCTGGCACCGCCATGATCAGCTGATTTTTCTGGAGCTG
GAACCACCTCAGAGAGACGTGGCAGAGCCACAGGCTTTCTTTCGGAGAACAAACAGCGCCATCAGGCGCC
TGCAGGCCGCTGAGACTCTGGAATCCGCTTGCGCAGCCGCTGCACAGGAAGTGAGGAAGATCACCGGGTT
CGATCGCGTCATGATCTACAGATTCGCCTCAGACTTTAGCGGAGAAGTGATCGCAGAAGATCGCTGTGCC
GAGGTCGAAAGTAAACTGGGCCTGCATTACCCAGCCTCAACCGTGCCTGCACAGGCACGACGGCTGTATA
CAATCAACCCCGTGCGGATCATTCCCGACATTAATTACAGACCAGTGCCCGTCACACCTGACCTGAACCC
AGTGACTGGGAGGCCCATCGATCTGAGCTTCGCCATTCTGCGCAGCGTGTCCCCTGTCCACCTGGAGTTT
ATGAGGAATATCGGAATGCATGGCACCATGTCTATCAGTATTCTGAGAGGCGAAAGGCTGTGGGGGCTGA
TCGTGTGCCACCATCGGACACCTTACTATGTGGACCTGGACGGCAGGCAGGCTTGTGAACTGGTGGCTCA
GGTGCTGGCTTGGCAGATTGGCGTGATGGAAGAAAGATCTGGAGGATCCGGAGGACTCGAGATGGCTAAT
CGAGGAGCAACAAGACCCAACGGGCCAAATACTGGAAATAAAATATGCCAGTTCAAACTGGTCCTTCTAG
GAGAGTCTGCTGTTGGCAAATCAAGCCTGGTTCTTCGCTTTGTGAAAGGCCAATTTCATGAATTTCAAGA
GAGTACCATTGGGGCTGCCTTTCTAACCCAAACTGTGTGTCTTGATGACACAACAGTAAAATTTGAAATA
TGGGATACAGCTGGTCAAGAACGGTATCATAGCTTAGCACCAATGTACTACCGAGGAGCACAAGCAGCCA
TAGTTGTGTATGATATCACAAATGAGGAATCCTTTGCGAGAGCAAAAAACTGGGTTAAAGAACTTCAAAG
GCAAGCAAGTCCTAATATTGTGATAGCTTTGTCAGGAAACAAAGCTGACTTAGCAAATAAAAGAGCTGTT
GACTTCCAGGAAGCACAGTCCTATGCAGATGACAACAGCTTATTATTTATGGAGACATCAGCTAAGACAT
CAATGAATGTAAATGAAATATTTATGGCAATAGCTAAAAAGCTGCCAAAGAATGAACCACAGAATCCTGG
TGCAAACTCAGCCAGAGGACGAGGAGTAGACCTTACTGAGCCTGCACAGCCAGCCAGAAGCCAGTGTTGT
AGTAACTGAGCGGCCGCTGACTGACTGAAGATCCACCGGATCTAGATAACTGATCATAATCAGCCATACC
ACATTTGTAGAGGTTTTACTTGCTTTAAAAAACCTCCCACACCTCCCCCTGAACCTGAAACATAAAATGA
ATGCAATTGTTGTTGTTAACTTGTTTATTGCAGCTTATAATGGTTACAAATAAAGCAATAGCATCACAAA
TTTCACAAATAAAGCATTTTTTTCACTGCATTCTAGTTGTGGTTTGTCCAAACTCATCAATGTATCTTAA
GGCGTAAATTGTAAGCGTTAATATTTTGTTAAAATTCGCGTTAAATTTTTGTTAAATCAGCTCATTTTTT
AACCAATAGGCCGAAATCGGCAAAATCCCTTATAAATCAAAAGAATAGACCGAGATAGGGT
[37 nt withheld, positions 2652-2688]
AAAGAACGTGGACTCCAACGTCAAAGG
[49 nt withheld, positions 2716-2764]
T
[91 nt withheld, positions 2766-2856]
G
[124 nt withheld, positions 2858-2981]
CAGGTGGCACTTTTCGGGGAAATGTGCGCGGAACCCCTATTTGTTTATTTTTCTAAATACATTCAAATAT
GTATCCGCTCATGAGACAATAACCCTGATAAATGCTTCAATAATATTGAAAAAGGAAGAGTCCTGAGGCG
GAAAGAACCAGCTGTGGAATGTGTGTCAGTTAGGGTGTGGAAAGTCCCCAGGCTCCCCAGCAGGCAGAAG
TATGCAAAGCATGCATCTCAATTAGTCAGCAACCAGGTGTGGAAAGTCCCCAGGCTCCCCAGCAGGCAGA
AGTATGCAAAGCATGCATCTCAATTAGTCAGCAACCATAGTCCCGCCCCTAACTCCGCCCATCCCGCCCC
TAACTCCGCCCAGTTCCGCCCATTCTCCGCCCCATGGCTGACTAATTTTTTTTATTTATGCAGAGGCCGA
GGCCGCCTCGGCCTCTGAGCTATTCCAGAAGTAGTGAGGAGGCTTTTTTGGAGGCCTAGGCTTTTGCAAA
GATCGATCAAGAGACAGGATGAGGATCGTTTCGCATGATTGAACAAGATGGATTGCACGCAGGTTCTCCG
GCCGCTTGGGTGGAGAGGCTATTCGGCTATGACTGGGCACAACAGACAATCGGCTGCTCTGATGCCGCCG
TGTTCCGGCTGTCAGCGCAGGGGCGCCCGGTTCTTTTTGTCAAGACCGACCTGTCCGGTGCCCTGAATGA
ACTGCAAGACGAGGCAGCGCGGCTATCGTGGCTGGCCACGACGGGCGTTCCTTGCGCAGCTGTGCTCGAC
GTTGTCACTGAAGCGGGAAGGGACTGGCTGCTATTGGGCGAAGTGCCGGGGCAGGATCTCCTGTCATCTC
ACCTTGCTCCTGCCGAGAAAGTATCCATCATGGCTGATGCAATGCGGCGGCTGCATACGCTTGATCCGGC
TACCTGCCCATTCGACCACCAAGCGAAACATCGCATCGAGCGAGCACGTACTCGGATGGAAGCCGGTCTT
GTCGATCAGGATGATCTGGACGAAGAGCATCAGGGGCTCGCGCCAGCCGAACTGTTCGCCAGGCTCAAGG
CGAGCATGCCCGACGGCGAGGATCTCGTCGTGACCCATGGCGATGCCTGCTTGCCGAATATCATGGTGGA
AAATGGCCGCTTTTCTGGATTCATCGACTGTGGCCGGCTGGGTGTGGCGGACCGCTATCAGGACATAGCG
TTGGCTACCCGTGATATTGCTGAAGAGCTTGGCGGCGAATGGGCTGACCGCTTCCTCGTGCTTTACGGTA
TCGCCGCTCCCGATTCGCAGCGCATCGCCTTCTATCGCCTTCTTGACGAGTTCTTCTGAGCGGGACTCTG
GGGTTCGAAATGACCGACCAAGCGACGCCCAACCTGCCATCACGAGATTTCGATTCCACCGCCGCCTTCT
ATGAAAGGTTGGGCTTCGGAATCGTTTTCCGGGACGCCGGCTGGATGATCCTCCAGCGCGGGGATCTCAT
GCTGGAGTTCTTCGCCCACCCTAGGGGGAGGCTAACTGAAACACGGAAGGAGACAATACCGGAAGGAACC
CGCGCTATGACGGCAATAAAAAGACAGAATAAAACGCACGGTGTTGGGTCGTTTGTTCATAAACGCGGGG
TTCGGTCCCAGGGCTGGCACTCTGTCGATACCCCACCGAGACCCCATTGGGGCCAATACGCCCGCGTTTC
TTCCTTTTCCCCACCCCACCCCCCAAGTTCGGGTGAAGGCCCAGGGCTCGCAGCCAACGTCGGGGCGGCA
GGCCCTGCCATAGCCTCAGGTTACTCATATATACTTTAGATTGATTTAAAACTTCATTTTTAATTTAAAA
GGATCTAGGTGAAGATCCTTTTTGATAATCTCATGACCAAAATCCCTTAACGTGAGTTTTCGTTCCACTG
AGCGTCAGACCCCGTAGAAAAGATCAAAGGATCTTCTTGAGATCCTTTTTTTCTGCGCGTAATCTGCTGC
TTGCAAACAAAAAAACCACCGCTACCAGCGGTGGTTTGTTTGCCGGATCAAGAGCTACCAACTCTTTTTC
CGAAGGTAACTGGCTTCAGCAGAGCGCAGATACCAAATACTGTTCTTCTAGTGTAGCCGTAGTTAGGCCA
CCACTTCAAGAACTCTGTAGCACCGCCTACATACCTCGCTCTGCTAATCCTGTTACCAGTGGCTGCTGCC
AGTGGCGATAAGTCGTGTCTTACCGGGTTGGACTCAAGACGATAGTTACCGGATAAGGCGCAGCGGTCGG
GCTGAACGGGGGGTTCGTGCACACAGCCCAGCTTGGAGCGAACGACCTACACCGAACTGAGATACCTACA
GCGTGAGCTATGAGAAAGCGCCACGCTTCCCGAAGGGAGAAAGGCGGACAGGTATCCGGTAAGCGGCAGG
GTCGGAACAGGAGAGCGCACGAGGGAGCTTCCAGGGGGAAACGCCTGGTATCTTTATAGTCCTGTCGGGT
TTCGCCACCTCTGACTTGAGCGTCGATTTTTGTGATGCTCGTCAGGGGGGCGGAGCCTATGGAAAAACGC
CAGCAACGCGGCCTTTTTACGGTTCCTGGCCTTTTGCTGGCCTTTTGCTCACATGTTCTTTCCTGCGTTA
TCCCCTGATTCTGTGGATAACCGTATTACCGCCATGCAT
